Addgene plasmid #181919: pLenti-CMV-NFE2L2-Puro
Purpose: Lentiviral plasmid that directs the expression of NFE2L2/Nrf2 in mammalian cells.
Depositing lab: Scott Dixon. Depositing organization: Stanford University. Publication: Ferroptosis regulation by the NGLY1/NFE2L1 pathway. Forcina GC, Pope L, Murray M, Dong W, Abu-Remaileh M, Bertozzi CR, Dixon SJ. Proc Natl Acad Sci U S A. 2022 Mar 15;119(11):e2118646119. doi: 10.1073/pnas.2118646119. Epub 2022 Mar 10. PubMed 35271393.
Backbone
  Vector backbone: pLenti-CMV-Puro-DEST
  Backbone size w/o insert (bp): 7999
  Total vector size (bp): 9817
  Vector type: Mammalian Expression, Lentiviral
  Selectable markers: Puromycin
Growth in bacteria
  Bacterial resistance: Ampicillin, 100 μg/mL
  Growth temperature: 37°C
  Growth strain: NEB Stable
  Copy number: High Copy
Gene/Insert
  Gene/Insert name: NFE2L2 (alt name: NRF2)
  Species: H. sapiens (human)
  Insert size (bp): 1818
  Entrez Gene: NFE2L2 (a.k.a. HEBP1, IMDDHH, NRF2, Nrf-2)
  Promoter: SFFV
  Cloning method: Gateway Cloning
  Sequencing primers: 5′ CTCACGGGGATTTCCAAGTC; 3′ CATTAAAGCAGCGTATCC
Terms and licenses: Academic/Nonprofit Terms; Industry Terms: Not Available to Industry
Depositor comments: Please note: Plasmid contains a 15 base pair deletion at the attB1 site and a 14 base pair deletion at the attB2 site compared to the depositor's provided sequence. These differences are not known to affect plasmid function.
How to cite: pLenti-CMV-NFE2L2-Puro was a gift from Scott Dixon (Addgene plasmid # 181919 ; http://n2t.net/addgene:181919 ; RRID:Addgene_181919)
