[The description below was written by a language model from this plasmid's Addgene catalogue record and pLannotate feature annotations shown in this document.]
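Description:
pLenti-CMV-NFE2L2-Puro is a lentiviral mammalian expression plasmid built on the pLenti-CMV-Puro-DEST Gateway destination backbone and carrying the human NFE2L2 (NRF2) coding sequence, an insert of about 1.8 kb in a construct of roughly 9.8 kb. It is propagated in E. coli as a high-copy plasmid through a ColE1/pUC-type origin with ampicillin selection (AmpR). The backbone also retains an f1 origin, an SV40 origin, T3 and T7 promoters, and lac-derived remnants.

The transfer cassette starts with an RSV promoter fused to a truncated HIV-1 5' LTR, an arrangement that drives genomic RNA production in packaging cells. It is followed by the Ψ packaging signal with a gag fragment, the RRE for Rev-dependent nuclear export, and the cPPT/CTS element. The cassette ends in a second truncated LTR and an SV40 polyadenylation signal.

Within this frame, the annotated sequence places the CMV enhancer and promoter directly upstream of NFE2L2, which is flanked by the attB1 and attB2 scars left by Gateway recombination. The catalogue entry lists the promoter as SFFV, but no SFFV element appears in the feature table, and the plasmid name and backbone agree with CMV. The depositor notes short deletions at both attB sites relative to the provided sequence, which are not known to affect function. A WPRE downstream of the insert enhances transcript expression. A separate mouse PGK promoter drives puromycin N-acetyltransferase, allowing selection of transduced cells.

The plasmid is intended for producing lentivirus to express NFE2L2/Nrf2 stably in mammalian cells, and it was deposited in connection with work on ferroptosis regulation.
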