Features (pLannotate 1.2.2; 30 found; start..end, strand, type, name):
    305..397     +  CDS            lacI (fragment): lac repressor; lacI; The lac repressor binds to the lac operator to inhibit transcription in E. coli. This inhibition can be relieved by adding lactose or isopropyl-β-D-thiogalactopyranoside (IPTG).
    410..431     +  protein_bind   CAP binding site: CAP binding activates transcription in the presence of cAMP. E. coli catabolite activator protein
    446..476     +  promoter       lac promoter: promoter for the E. coli lac operon
    484..500     +  protein_bind   lac operator: The lac repressor binds to the lac operator to inhibit transcription in E. coli. This inhibition can be relieved by adding lactose or isopropyl-β-D-thiogalactopyranoside (IPTG). lac repressor encoded by lacI
    545..563     +  promoter       T3 promoter: promoter for bacteriophage T3 RNA polymerase
    591..817     +  promoter       RSV promoter: Rous sarcoma virus enhancer/promoter
    818..998     +  LTR            5' LTR (truncated): truncated 5' long terminal repeat (LTR) from HIV-1
   1045..1170    +  misc_feature   HIV-1 Ψ: packaging signal of human immunodeficiency virus type 1
   1154..1517    +  CDS            HIV-1 gag (fragment): gag protein from human immunodeficiency virus 1; gag
   1663..1896    +  misc_feature   RRE: The Rev response element (RRE) of HIV-1 allows for Rev-dependent mRNA export from the nucleus to the cytoplasm.
   2273..2373    +  CDS            Rev (fragment): human immunodeficiency virus 1 (HIV-1) Rev protein; rev; enhances nuclear export of unspliced and incompletely spliced viral mRNAs
   2392..2508    +  misc_feature   cPPT/CTS: central polypurine tract and central termination sequence of HIV-1
   2531..2834    +  enhancer       CMV enhancer: human cytomegalovirus immediate early enhancer
   2835..3038    +  promoter       CMV promoter: human cytomegalovirus (CMV) immediate early promoter
   3144..3161    +  protein_bind   attB1 (fragment): mutant version of attB; core recombination site for the Gateway® BP reaction BP Clonase™
   3167..4981    +  CDS            NFE2L2: NF2L2_HUMAN - Also known as NRF2 From Homo sapiens (Human).
   4983..5007    -  protein_bind   attB2: mutant version of attB; recombination site for the Gateway® BP reaction BP Clonase™
   5038..5626    +  misc_feature   WPRE: woodchuck hepatitis virus posttranscriptional regulatory element
   5640..6139    +  promoter       PGK promoter: mouse phosphoglycerate kinase 1 promoter
   6160..6759    +  CDS            PuroR: puromycin N-acetyltransferase; pac from Streptomyces alboniger; confers resistance to puromycin
   6827..6964    +  CDS            nef (fragment): NEF_HV1LA - Experimental evidence at protein level: Swiss-Prot protein existence level 1. Extracellular Nef protein targets CD4(+) T-lymphocytes for apoptosis by interacting with CXCR4 surface receptors. From Human immunodeficiency virus type 1 group M subtype B (isolate Lai) (HIV-1).
   6950..7130    +  LTR            5' LTR (truncated): truncated 5' long terminal repeat (LTR) from HIV-1
   7202..7323    +  polyA_signal   SV40 poly(A) signal: SV40 polyadenylation signal
   7363..7498    +  rep_origin     SV40 ori: SV40 origin of replication
   7519..7537    -  promoter       T7 promoter: promoter for bacteriophage T7 RNA polymerase
   7545..7700    +  CDS            lacZα (fragment): LacZα fragment of β-galactosidase; lacZ fragment
   7705..8133    +  rep_origin     f1 ori (sequence partly withheld): f1 bacteriophage origin of replication; arrow indicates direction of (+) strand synthesis
   8186..8290    +  promoter       AmpR promoter: bla
   8291..9151    +  CDS            AmpR: β-lactamase; bla; confers resistance to ampicillin, carbenicillin, and related antibiotics
   9322..122     +  rep_origin     ori (across the origin): high-copy-number ColE1/pMB1/pBR322/pUC origin of replication
>Addgene plasmid #181919 | pLenti-CMV-NFE2L2-Puro | addgene full sequence | sequence record 358692 | Addgene NGS Result
AGCGCACGAGGGAGCTTCCAGGGGGAAACGCCTGGTATCTTTATAGTCCTGTCGGGTTTCGCCACCTCTG
ACTTGAGCGTCGATTTTTGTGATGCTCGTCAGGGGGGCGGAGCCTATGGAAAAACGCCAGCAACGCGGCC
TTTTTACGGTTCCTGGCCTTTTGCTGGCCTTTTGCTCACATGTTCTTTCCTGCGTTATCCCCTGATTCTG
TGGATAACCGTATTACCGCCTTTGAGTGAGCTGATACCGCTCGCCGCAGCCGAACGACCGAGCGCAGCGA
GTCAGTGAGCGAGGAAGCGGAAGAGCGCCCAATACGCAAACCGCCTCTCCCCGCGCGTTGGCCGATTCAT
TAATGCAGCTGGCACGACAGGTTTCCCGACTGGAAAGCGGGCAGTGAGCGCAACGCAATTAATGTGAGTT
AGCTCACTCATTAGGCACCCCAGGCTTTACACTTTATGCTTCCGGCTCGTATGTTGTGTGGAATTGTGAG
CGGATAACAATTTCACACAGGAAACAGCTATGACCATGATTACGCCAAGCGCGCAATTAACCCTCACTAA
AGGGAACAAAAGCTGGAGCTGCAAGCTTAATGTAGTCTTATGCAATACTCTTGTAGTCTTGCAACATGGT
AACGATGAGTTAGCAACATGCCTTACAAGGAGAGAAAAAGCACCGTGCATGCCGATTGGTGGAAGTAAGG
TGGTACGATCGTGCCTTATTAGGAAGGCAACAGACGGGTCTGACATGGATTGGACGAACCACTGAATTGC
CGCATTGCAGAGATATTGTATTTAAGTGCCTAGCTCGATACATAAACGGGTCTCTCTGGTTAGACCAGAT
CTGAGCCTGGGAGCTCTCTGGCTAACTAGGGAACCCACTGCTTAAGCCTCAATAAAGCTTGCCTTGAGTG
CTTCAAGTAGTGTGTGCCCGTCTGTTGTGTGACTCTGGTAACTAGAGATCCCTCAGACCCTTTTAGTCAG
TGTGGAAAATCTCTAGCAGTGGCGCCCGAACAGGGACTTGAAAGCGAAAGGGAAACCAGAGGAGCTCTCT
CGACGCAGGACTCGGCTTGCTGAAGCGCGCACGGCAAGAGGCGAGGGGCGGCGACTGGTGAGTACGCCAA
AAATTTTGACTAGCGGAGGCTAGAAGGAGAGAGATGGGTGCGAGAGCGTCAGTATTAAGCGGGGGAGAAT
TAGATCGCGATGGGAAAAAATTCGGTTAAGGCCAGGGGGAAAGAAAAAATATAAATTAAAACATATAGTA
TGGGCAAGCAGGGAGCTAGAACGATTCGCAGTTAATCCTGGCCTGTTAGAAACATCAGAAGGCTGTAGAC
AAATACTGGGACAGCTACAACCATCCCTTCAGACAGGATCAGAAGAACTTAGATCATTATATAATACAGT
AGCAACCCTCTATTGTGTGCATCAAAGGATAGAGATAAAAGACACCAAGGAAGCTTTAGACAAGATAGAG
GAAGAGCAAAACAAAAGTAAGACCACCGCACAGCAAGCGGCCGCTGATCTTCAGACCTGGAGGAGGAGAT
ATGAGGGACAATTGGAGAAGTGAATTATATAAATATAAAGTAGTAAAAATTGAACCATTAGGAGTAGCAC
CCACCAAGGCAAAGAGAAGAGTGGTGCAGAGAGAAAAAAGAGCAGTGGGAATAGGAGCTTTGTTCCTTGG
GTTCTTGGGAGCAGCAGGAAGCACTATGGGCGCAGCGTCAATGACGCTGACGGTACAGGCCAGACAATTA
TTGTCTGGTATAGTGCAGCAGCAGAACAATTTGCTGAGGGCTATTGAGGCGCAACAGCATCTGTTGCAAC
TCACAGTCTGGGGCATCAAGCAGCTCCAGGCAAGAATCCTGGCTGTGGAAAGATACCTAAAGGATCAACA
GCTCCTGGGGATTTGGGGTTGCTCTGGAAAACTCATTTGCACCACTGCTGTGCCTTGGAATGCTAGTTGG
AGTAATAAATCTCTGGAACAGATTTGGAATCACACGACCTGGATGGAGTGGGACAGAGAAATTAACAATT
ACACAAGCTTAATACACTCCTTAATTGAAGAATCGCAAAACCAGCAAGAAAAGAATGAACAAGAATTATT
GGAATTAGATAAATGGGCAAGTTTGTGGAATTGGTTTAACATAACAAATTGGCTGTGGTATATAAAATTA
TTCATAATGATAGTAGGAGGCTTGGTAGGTTTAAGAATAGTTTTTGCTGTACTTTCTATAGTGAATAGAG
TTAGGCAGGGATATTCACCATTATCGTTTCAGACCCACCTCCCAACCCCGAGGGGACCCGACAGGCCCGA
AGGAATAGAAGAAGAAGGTGGAGAGAGAGACAGAGACAGATCCATTCGATTAGTGAACGGATCTCGACGG
TATCGGTTAACTTTTAAAAGAAAAGGGGGGATTGGGGGGTACAGTGCAGGGGAAAGAATAGTAGACATAA
TAGCAACAGACATACAAACTAAAGAATTACAAAAACAAATTACAAAATTCAAAATTTTATCGATAAGCTT
GGGAGTTCCGCGTTACATAACTTACGGTAAATGGCCCGCCTGGCTGACCGCCCAACGACCCCCGCCCATT
GACGTCAATAATGACGTATGTTCCCATAGTAACGCCAATAGGGACTTTCCATTGACGTCAATGGGTGGAG
TATTTACGGTAAACTGCCCACTTGGCAGTACATCAAGTGTATCATATGCCAAGTACGCCCCCTATTGACG
TCAATGACGGTAAATGGCCCGCCTGGCATTATGCCCAGTACATGACCTTATGGGACTTTCCTACTTGGCA
GTACATCTACGTATTAGTCATCGCTATTACCATGGTGATGCGGTTTTGGCAGTACATCAATGGGCGTGGA
TAGCGGTTTGACTCACGGGGATTTCCAAGTCTCCACCCCATTGACGTCAATGGGAGTTTGTTTTGGCACC
AAAATCAACGGGACTTTCCAAAATGTCGTAACAACTCCGCCCCATTGACGCAAATGGGCGGTAGGCGTGT
ACGGTGGGAGGTCTATATAAGCAGAGCTCGTTTAGTGAACCGTCAGATCGCCTGGAGACGCCATCCACGC
TGTTTTGACCTCCATAGAAGACACCGACTCTAGTCCAGTGTGGTGGAATTCTGCAGATATCAACAAGTTT
GTACAAAAAAGTTGGCATGATGGACTTGGAGCTGCCGCCGCCGGGACTCCCGTCCCAGCAGGACATGGAT
TTGATTGACATACTTTGGAGGCAAGATATAGATCTTGGAGTAAGTCGAGAAGTATTTGACTTCAGTCAGC
GACGGAAAGAGTATGAGCTGGAAAAACAGAAAAAACTTGAAAAGGAAAGACAAGAACAACTCCAAAAGGA
GCAAGAGAAAGCCTTTTTCGCTCAGTTACAACTAGATGAAGAGACAGGTGAATTTCTCCCAATTCAGCCA
GCCCAGCACATCCAGTCAGAAACCAGTGGATCTGCCAACTACTCCCAGGTTGCCCACATTCCCAAATCAG
ATGCTTTGTACTTTGATGACTGCATGCAGCTTTTGGCGCAGACATTCCCGTTTGTAGATGACAATGAGGT
TTCTTCGGCTACGTTTCAGTCACTTGTTCCTGATATTCCCGGTCACATCGAGAGCCCAGTCTTCATTGCT
ACTAATCAGGCTCAGTCACCTGAAACTTCTGTTGCTCAGGTAGCCCCTGTTGATTTAGACGGTATGCAAC
AGGACATTGAGCAAGTTTGGGAGGAGCTATTATCCATTCCTGAGTTACAGTGTCTTAATATTGAAAATGA
CAAGCTGGTTGAGACTACCATGGTTCCAAGTCCAGAAGCCAAACTGACAGAAGTTGACAATTATCATTTT
TACTCATCTATACCCTCAATGGAAAAAGAAGTAGGTAACTGTAGTCCACATTTTCTTAATGCTTTTGAGG
ATTCCTTCAGCAGCATCCTCTCCACAGAAGACCCCAACCAGTTGACAGTGAACTCATTAAATTCAGATGC
CACAGTCAACACAGATTTTGGTGATGAATTTTATTCTGCTTTCATAGCTGAGCCCAGTATCAGCAACAGC
ATGCCCTCACCTGCTACTTTAAGCCATTCACTCTCTGAACTTCTAAATGGGCCCATTGATGTTTCTGATC
TATCACTTTGCAAAGCTTTCAACCAAAACCACCCTGAAAGCACAGCAGAATTCAATGATTCTGACTCCGG
CATTTCACTAAACACAAGTCCCAGTGTGGCATCACCAGAACACTCAGTGGAATCTTCCAGCTATGGAGAC
ACACTACTTGGCCTCAGTGATTCTGAAGTGGAAGAGCTAGATAGTGCCCCTGGAAGTGTCAAACAGAATG
GTCCTAAAACACCAGTACATTCTTCTGGGGATATGGTACAACCCTTGTCACCATCTCAGGGGCAGAGCAC
TCACGTGCATGATGCCCAATGTGAGAACACACCAGAGAAAGAATTGCCTGTAAGTCCTGGTCATCGGAAA
ACCCCATTCACAAAAGACAAACATTCAAGCCGCTTGGAGGCTCATCTCACAAGAGATGAACTTAGGGCAA
AAGCTCTCCATATCCCATTCCCTGTAGAAAAAATCATTAACCTCCCTGTTGTTGACTTCAACGAAATGAT
GTCCAAAGAGCAGTTCAATGAAGCTCAACTTGCATTAATTCGGGATATACGTAGGAGGGGTAAGAATAAA
GTGGCTGCTCAGAATTGCAGAAAAAGAAAACTGGAAAATATAGTAGAACTAGAGCAAGATTTAGATCATT
TGAAAGATGAAAAAGAAAAATTGCTCAAAGAAAAAGGAGAAAATGACAAAAGCCTTCACCTACTGAAAAA
ACAACTCAGCACCTTATATCTCGAAGTTTTCAGCATGCTACGTGATGAAGATGGAAAACCTTATTCTCCT
AGTGAATACTCCCTGCAGCAAACAAGAGATGGCAATGTTTTCCTTGTTCCCAAAAGTAAGAAGCCAGATG
TTAAGAAAAACTACCCAACTTTCTTGTACAAAGTGGTTGATATCCAGCACAGTGGCGGCCGCTCGACAAT
CAACCTCTGGATTACAAAATTTGTGAAAGATTGACTGGTATTCTTAACTATGTTGCTCCTTTTACGCTAT
GTGGATACGCTGCTTTAATGCCTTTGTATCATGCTATTGCTTCCCGTATGGCTTTCATTTTCTCCTCCTT
GTATAAATCCTGGTTGCTGTCTCTTTATGAGGAGTTGTGGCCCGTTGTCAGGCAACGTGGCGTGGTGTGC
ACTGTGTTTGCTGACGCAACCCCCACTGGTTGGGGCATTGCCACCACCTGTCAGCTCCTTTCCGGGACTT
TCGCTTTCCCCCTCCCTATTGCCACGGCGGAACTCATCGCCGCCTGCCTTGCCCGCTGCTGGACAGGGGC
TCGGCTGTTGGGCACTGACAATTCCGTGGTGTTGTCGGGGAAGCTGACGTCCTTTCCATGGCTGCTCGCC
TGTGTTGCCACCTGGATTCTGCGCGGGACGTCCTTCTGCTACGTCCCTTCGGCCCTCAATCCAGCGGACC
TTCCTTCCCGCGGCCTGCTGCCGGCTCTGCGGCCTCTTCCGCGTCTTCGCCTTCGCCCTCAGACGAGTCG
GATCTCCCTTTGGGCCGCCTCCCCGCCTGGAATTCTACCGGGTAGGGGAGGCGCTTTTCCCAAGGCAGTC
TGGAGCATGCGCTTTAGCAGCCCCGCTGGGCACTTGGCGCTACACAAGTGGCCTCTGGCCTCGCACACAT
TCCACATCCACCGGTAGGCGCCAACCGGCTCCGTTCTTTGGTGGCCCCTTCGCGCCACCTTCTACTCCTC
CCCTAGTCAGGAAGTTCCCCCCCGCCCCGCAGCTCGCGTCGTGCAGGACGTGACAAATGGAAGTAGCACG
TCTCACTAGTCTCGTGCAGATGGACAGCACCGCTGAGCAATGGAAGCGGGTAGGCCTTTGGGGCAGCGGC
CAATAGCAGCTTTGCTCCTTCGCTTTCTGGGCTCAGAGGCTGGGAAGGGGTGGGTCCGGGGGCGGGCTCA
GGGGCGGGCTCAGGGGCGGGGCGGGCGCCCGAAGGTCCTCCGGAGGCCCGGCATTCTGCACGCTTCAAAA
GCGCACGTCTGCCGCGCTGTTCTCCTCTTCCTCATCTCCGGGCCTTTCGACCTGCAGCCCAAGCTTACCA
TGACCGAGTACAAGCCCACGGTGCGCCTCGCCACCCGCGACGACGTCCCCAGGGCCGTACGCACCCTCGC
CGCCGCGTTCGCCGACTACCCCGCCACGCGCCACACCGTCGATCCGGACCGCCACATCGAGCGGGTCACC
GAGCTGCAAGAACTCTTCCTCACGCGCGTCGGGCTCGACATCGGCAAGGTGTGGGTCGCGGACGACGGCG
CCGCGGTGGCGGTCTGGACCACGCCGGAGAGCGTCGAAGCGGGGGCGGTGTTCGCCGAGATCGGCCCGCG
CATGGCCGAGTTGAGCGGTTCCCGGCTGGCCGCGCAGCAACAGATGGAAGGCCTCCTGGCGCCGCACCGG
CCCAAGGAGCCCGCGTGGTTCCTGGCCACCGTCGGCGTCTCGCCCGACCACCAGGGCAAGGGTCTGGGCA
GCGCCGTCGTGCTCCCCGGAGTGGAGGCGGCCGAGCGCGCCGGGGTGCCCGCCTTCCTGGAGACCTCCGC
GCCCCGCAACCTCCCCTTCTACGAGCGGCTCGGCTTCACCGTCACCGCCGACGTCGAGGTGCCCGAAGGA
CCGCGCACCTGGTGCATGACCCGCAAGCCCGGTGCCTGACGCCCGCCCCACGACCCGCAGCGCCCGACCG
AAAGGAGCGCACGACCCCATGCATCTCGAGGGCCCGGTACCTTTAAGACCAATGACTTACAAGGCAGCTG
TAGATCTTAGCCACTTTTTAAAAGAAAAGGGGGGACTGGAAGGGCTAGCTCACTCCCAACGAAGACAAGA
TCTGCTTTTTGCTTGTACTGGGTCTCTCTGGTTAGACCAGATCTGAGCCTGGGAGCTCTCTGGCTAACTA
GGGAACCCACTGCTTAAGCCTCAATAAAGCTTGCCTTGAGTGCTTCAAGTAGTGTGTGCCCGTCTGTTGT
GTGACTCTGGTAACTAGAGATCCCTCAGACCCTTTTAGTCAGTGTGGAAAATCTCTAGCAGTAGTAGTTC
ATGTCATCTTATTATTCAGTATTTATAACTTGCAAAGAAATGAATATCAGAGAGTGAGAGGAACTTGTTT
ATTGCAGCTTATAATGGTTACAAATAAAGCAATAGCATCACAAATTTCACAAATAAAGCATTTTTTTCAC
TGCATTCTAGTTGTGGTTTGTCCAAACTCATCAATGTATCTTATCATGTCTGGCTCTAGCTATCCCGCCC
CTAACTCCGCCCATCCCGCCCCTAACTCCGCCCAGTTCCGCCCATTCTCCGCCCCATGGCTGACTAATTT
TTTTTATTTATGCAGAGGCCGAGGCCGCCTCGGCCTCTGAGCTATTCCAGAAGTAGTGAGGAGGCTTTTT
TGGAGGCCTAGGGACGTACCCAATTCGCCCTATAGTGAGTCGTATTACGCGCGCTCACTGGCCGTCGTTT
TACAACGTCGTGACTGGGAAAACCCTGGCGTTACCCAACTTAATCGCCTTGCAGCACATCCCCCTTTCGC
CAGCTGGCGTAATAGCGAAGAGGCCCGCACCGATCGCCCTTCCCAACAGTTGCGCAGCCTGAATGGCGAA
TGGG
[124 nt withheld, positions 7705-7828]
C
[91 nt withheld, positions 7830-7920]
A
[49 nt withheld, positions 7922-7970]
CCTTTGACGTTGGAGTCCACGTTCTTT
[37 nt withheld, positions 7998-8034]
ACCCTATCTCGGTCTATTCTTTTGATTTATAAGGGATTTTGCCGATTTCGGCCTATTGGTTAAAAAATGA
GCTGATTTAACAAAAATTTAACGCGAATTTTAACAAAATATTAACGCTTACAATTTAGGTGGCACTTTTC
GGGGAAATGTGCGCGGAACCCCTATTTGTTTATTTTTCTAAATACATTCAAATATGTATCCGCTCATGAG
ACAATAACCCTGATAAATGCTTCAATAATATTGAAAAAGGAAGAGTATGAGTATTCAACATTTCCGTGTC
GCCCTTATTCCCTTTTTTGCGGCATTTTGCCTTCCTGTTTTTGCTCACCCAGAAACGCTGGTGAAAGTAA
AAGATGCTGAAGATCAGTTGGGTGCACGAGTGGGTTACATCGAACTGGATCTCAACAGCGGTAAGATCCT
TGAGAGTTTTCGCCCCGAAGAACGTTTTCCAATGATGAGCACTTTTAAAGTTCTGCTATGTGGCGCGGTA
TTATCCCGTATTGACGCCGGGCAAGAGCAACTCGGTCGCCGCATACACTATTCTCAGAATGACTTGGTTG
AGTACTCACCAGTCACAGAAAAGCATCTTACGGATGGCATGACAGTAAGAGAATTATGCAGTGCTGCCAT
AACCATGAGTGATAACACTGCGGCCAACTTACTTCTGACAACGATCGGAGGACCGAAGGAGCTAACCGCT
TTTTTGCACAACATGGGGGATCATGTAACTCGCCTTGATCGTTGGGAACCGGAGCTGAATGAAGCCATAC
CAAACGACGAGCGTGACACCACGATGCCTGTAGCAATGGCAACAACGTTGCGCAAACTATTAACTGGCGA
ACTACTTACTCTAGCTTCCCGGCAACAATTAATAGACTGGATGGAGGCGGATAAAGTTGCAGGACCACTT
CTGCGCTCGGCCCTTCCGGCTGGCTGGTTTATTGCTGATAAATCTGGAGCCGGTGAGCGTGGGTCTCGCG
GTATCATTGCAGCACTGGGGCCAGATGGTAAGCCCTCCCGTATCGTAGTTATCTACACGACGGGGAGTCA
GGCAACTATGGATGAACGAAATAGACAGATCGCTGAGATAGGTGCCTCACTGATTAAGCATTGGTAACTG
TCAGACCAAGTTTACTCATATATACTTTAGATTGATTTAAAACTTCATTTTTAATTTAAAAGGATCTAGG
TGAAGATCCTTTTTGATAATCTCATGACCAAAATCCCTTAACGTGAGTTTTCGTTCCACTGAGCGTCAGA
CCCCGTAGAAAAGATCAAAGGATCTTCTTGAGATCCTTTTTTTCTGCGCGTAATCTGCTGCTTGCAAACA
AAAAAACCACCGCTACCAGCGGTGGTTTGTTTGCCGGATCAAGAGCTACCAACTCTTTTTCCGAAGGTAA
CTGGCTTCAGCAGAGCGCAGATACCAAATACTGTTCTTCTAGTGTAGCCGTAGTTAGGCCACCACTTCAA
GAACTCTGTAGCACCGCCTACATACCTCGCTCTGCTAATCCTGTTACCAGTGGCTGCTGCCAGTGGCGAT
AAGTCGTGTCTTACCGGGTTGGACTCAAGACGATAGTTACCGGATAAGGCGCAGCGGTCGGGCTGAACGG
GGGGTTCGTGCACACAGCCCAGCTTGGAGCGAACGACCTACACCGAACTGAGATACCTACAGCGTGAGCT
ATGAGAAAGCGCCACGCTTCCCGAAGGGAGAAAGGCGGACAGGTATCCGGTAAGCGGCAGGGTCGGAACA
GGAG
